Addgene plasmid #40352: BCL6-H2Kk-RV (H2K-BCL6)
Depositing lab: Alexander Dent. Depositing organization: Indiana University School of Medicine, Indianapolis. Publication: Transcriptional repressor BCL6 controls Th17 responses by controlling gene expression in both T cells and macrophages. Mondal A, Sawant D, Dent AL. J Immunol. 2010 Apr 15;184(8):4123-32. Epub 2010 Mar 8. 10.4049/jimmunol.0901242 PubMed 20212093.
Backbone
  Vector backbone: MSCV2.1-H2Kk
  Backbone manufacturer: Mark Kaplan
  Modifications to backbone: Mouse H2K-k cDNA cloned after MSCV2.1 IRES
  Vector type: Mammalian Expression, Retroviral
Growth in bacteria
  Bacterial resistance: Ampicillin, 100 μg/mL
  Growth temperature: 37°C
  Growth strain: Stbl3
  Copy number: High Copy
Gene/Insert
  Gene/Insert name: BCL6 (alt names: BCL-6; B-cell CLL/lymphoma 6)
  Species: H. sapiens (human)
  GenBank ID: NG_007149.1
  Entrez Gene: BCL6 (a.k.a. BCL5, BCL6A, LAZ3, ZBTB27, ZNF51)
  Tag / fusion protein: IRES mouse H2Kk (C terminal on backbone)
  Cloning method: Restriction Enzyme; 5′ cloning site BglII/BamHI (destroyed during cloning); 3′ cloning site BamHI/BglII (destroyed during cloning)
  Sequencing primers: 5′ pLXSN_5; 3′ IRES-R2 (gacggcaatatggtggaaa)
Terms and licenses: Academic/Nonprofit Terms; Industry Terms: Not Available to Industry
Depositor comments: A MSCV2.1 retroviral vector was modified by cloning of mouse H2K-k cDNA after the IRES sequence to make MSCV2.1-H2Kk. MSCV2.1-H2Kk was obtained from Dr. Mark Kaplan. MSCV2.1-H2Kk was then cut with BglII and a human BCL6 cDNA with BamHI ends was cloned into the BglII site.
How to cite: BCL6-H2Kk-RV (H2K-BCL6) was a gift from Alexander Dent (Addgene plasmid # 40352 ; http://n2t.net/addgene:40352 ; RRID:Addgene_40352)
