[The description below was written by a language model from this plasmid's Addgene catalogue record.]
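Description:
BCL6-H2Kk-RV (also called H2K-BCL6) is a murine stem cell virus (MSCV)-based retroviral vector for expressing human BCL6 in mammalian cells. Its backbone, MSCV2.1-H2Kk, is a derivative of MSCV2.1 in which a mouse H2K-k cDNA was placed downstream of the vector's IRES. In bacteria the plasmid is maintained at high copy number under ampicillin selection. No feature table accompanies the record, so the origin of replication, LTRs and packaging signal are not itemised individually. In MSCV-type vectors generally, the 5′ LTR drives transcription of the insert, but the record does not explicitly name a promoter.

The payload is a human BCL6 cDNA, encoding the zinc-finger/BTB transcriptional repressor also known as ZBTB27 or LAZ3. A fragment with BamHI ends was ligated into the BglII site of the backbone upstream of the IRES. The compatible overhangs destroyed both restriction sites at the junctions. The result is a bicistronic arrangement in which BCL6 and the mouse MHC class I molecule H2-Kk are translated from a single transcript. Although the catalogue lists H2Kk in the tag field, the IRES means it is produced as a separate protein rather than fused to BCL6. H2Kk serves as a cell-surface marker, so transduced cells that do not naturally carry this haplotype can be identified or enriched with antibody against it, for example by flow cytometry or magnetic sorting.

The associated publication examines how BCL6 controls Th17 responses through gene regulation in T cells and macrophages. This is consistent with using the vector for retroviral overexpression of BCL6 in immune cells, with marker-based tracking of the transduced population.
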