>Addgene plasmid #40352 | BCL6-H2Kk-RV (H2K-BCL6) | addgene partial sequence | sequence record 52881 | pLXSN_5
CTCACTCCTTCTCTAGGCGCCGGAATTAGATCCTCTAGAGTCGACCCCACCATGGCTAGTCCGGCT
[372 nt withheld, positions 67-438]
GCAGAGATGGTTTCTGCCATCAAGCCTCCTCGTGAAGAGTTCCTCAACAGCCGGATGCTGATGCCCCAAG
ACATCATGGCCTATCGGGGTCGTGAGGTGGTGGAGAACAACCTGCCACTGAGGAGCGCCCCTGGGTGTGA
GAGCAGAGCCTTTGCCCCCAGCCTGTACAGTGGCCTGTCCACACCGCCAGCCTCTTATTCCATGTACAGC
CACCTCCCTGTCAGCAGCCTCCTCTTCTCCGATGAGGAGTTTCGGGATGTCCGGATGCCTGTGGCCAACC
CCTTCCCCAAG
