>Addgene plasmid #40352 | BCL6-H2Kk-RV (H2K-BCL6) | addgene partial sequence | sequence record 53058 | IRES-F 5'-TGGCTCTCCTCAAGCGTATT-3'
ACGTCTAGGCCCCCCGAACCACGGGGACGTGGTTTTCCTTTGAAAAACACGATGATAATATGGCCACAAC
CATGGCACCCTGCATGCTGCTCCTGCTGTTGGCGGCCGCCCTGGCCCCGACTCAGACCCGCGCGGGCCCA
CATTCGCTGAGGTATTTCCACACCGCCGTGTCCCGGCCCGGCCTCGGGAAGCCCCGGTTCATCTCTGTCG
GCTACGTGGACGACACGCAGTTCGTGCGCTTCGACAGCGACGCGGAGAATCCGAGGTATGAGCCGCGGGT
GCGGTGGATGGAGCAGGTGGAGCCCGAGTATTGGGAGCGGAACACGCAGATCGCCAAGGGCAATGAGCAG
ATTTTCCGAGTGAACCTGAGGACCGCGCTGCGCTACTACAACCAGAGCGCGGGCGGCTCTCACACGTTCC
AACGGATGTACGGCTGTGAGGTGGGGTCGGACTGGCGCCTCCTCCGCGGGTACGAGCAGTACGCATACGA
CGGCTGCGATTACATCGCCCTGAACGAAGACCTGAAAACGTGGACGGCGGCCGACATGGCGGCGCTGATC
ACCAAACACAAGTGGGAGCAGGCTGGTGATGCAGAGAGAGACCGGGCCTACCTGGAGGGCACGTGCGTGG
AGTGGCTCCGCAGATACCTGCAGCTCGGGAACGCGACGCTGCCGCGCACAGATTCCCCAAAGGCCCATGT
